Addgene plasmid #21118: pGL3con-miR143Per
Depositing lab: Joshua Mendell. Depositing organization: Johns Hopkins University and School of Medicine. Publication: Cell-cell contact globally activates microRNA biogenesis. Hwang HW, Wentzel EA, Mendell JT. Proc Natl Acad Sci U S A. 2009 Apr 28;106(17):7016-21. doi: 10.1073/pnas.0811523106. PubMed 19359480.
Backbone
  Vector backbone: pGL3-control
  Backbone manufacturer: Promega
  Backbone size w/o insert (bp): 5256
  Vector type: Mammalian Expression
Growth in bacteria
  Bacterial resistance: Ampicillin, 100 μg/mL
  Growth temperature: 37°C
  Growth strain: DH5alpha
  Copy number: High Copy
Gene/Insert
  Gene/Insert name: hsa-miR-143 sensor
  Species: Sequences containing two perfect complementary sites for hsa-miR-143
  Insert size (bp): 56
  Cloning method: Restriction Enzyme; 5′ cloning site XbaI (destroyed during cloning); 3′ cloning site XbaI (destroyed during cloning)
  Sequencing primers: 5′ GTACCGAAAGGTCTTACCG
Terms and licenses: Academic/Nonprofit Terms; Industry Terms: Not Available to Industry
How to cite: pGL3con-miR143Per was a gift from Joshua Mendell (Addgene plasmid # 21118 ; http://n2t.net/addgene:21118 ; RRID:Addgene_21118)
