[The description below was written by a language model from this plasmid's Addgene catalogue record and pLannotate feature annotations shown in this document.]
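Description:
pGL3con-miR143Per is a microRNA sensor (reporter) plasmid built on the Promega pGL3-control backbone, a mammalian expression vector introduced into cultured cells by transfection. It is propagated in E. coli as a high-copy plasmid through a ColE1/pUC-type origin and selected with ampicillin via the β-lactamase gene and its own promoter. An f1 phage origin is also present, which in principle allows production of single-stranded DNA. The small annotated fragments of tetracycline resistance, lacZα and SV40 large T antigen are backbone remnants, not functional genes.

The reporter unit consists of the SV40 early promoter driving the enhanced firefly luciferase gene (luc+), followed by the SV40 polyadenylation signal and a downstream SV40 enhancer/promoter fragment that boosts expression. A synthetic poly(A) signal and an RNA polymerase II pause site sit upstream of the promoter and limit read-through transcription from the backbone into the reporter. The 56 bp insert contains two sites perfectly complementary to human miR-143. It was cloned into the XbaI site, which was destroyed at both junctions. The feature table does not annotate the insert, but the unannotated gap between the end of the luciferase coding sequence and the poly(A) signal is consistent with placement in the 3′ untranslated region, and the full sequence length of 5,312 nt matches backbone plus insert.

Because perfectly matched sites direct cleavage of the transcript by miR-143-loaded silencing complexes, luciferase output falls as miR-143 activity rises. The plasmid therefore reads out functional miR-143 levels in transfected cells, and the associated publication concerns activation of microRNA biogenesis by cell-cell contact.
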