Features (pLannotate 1.2.2; 13 found; start..end, strand, type, name):
     48..244     +  promoter       SV40 promoter: SV40 early promoter
    280..1932    +  CDS            luciferase: firefly luciferase; luc+; enhanced luc+ version of the luciferase gene
   2029..2150    -  polyA_signal   SV40 poly(A) signal: SV40 polyadenylation signal
   2173..2241    -  CDS            large T antigen (fragment): large T antigen from SV40 (simian virus 40)
   2263..2497    -  promoter       SV40 promoter (fragment): SV40 enhancer and early promoter
   2503..2635    +  CDS            TcR (fragment): tetracycline efflux protein; tet; confers resistance to tetracycline
   2815..3403    -  rep_origin     ori: high-copy-number ColE1/pMB1/pBR322/pUC origin of replication
   3574..4434    -  CDS            AmpR: β-lactamase; bla; confers resistance to ampicillin, carbenicillin, and related antibiotics
   4435..4539    -  promoter       AmpR promoter: bla
   4566..4994    +  rep_origin     f1 ori (sequence partly withheld): f1 bacteriophage origin of replication; arrow indicates direction of (+) strand synthesis
   5026..5093    -  CDS            lacZα (fragment): LacZα fragment of β-galactosidase; lacZ fragment
   5152..5200    +  polyA_signal   poly(A) signal: synthetic polyadenylation signal
   5214..5305    +  misc_feature   pause site: RNA polymerase II transcriptional pause signal from the human α2 globin gene
>Addgene plasmid #21118 | pGL3con-miR143Per | depositor full sequence | sequence record 9796 | Author sequence
GGTACCGAGCTCTTACGCGTGCTAGCCCGGGCTCGAGATCTGCGATCTGCATCTCAATTAGTCAGCAACC
ATAGTCCCGCCCCTAACTCCGCCCATCCCGCCCCTAACTCCGCCCAGTTCCGCCCATTCTCCGCCCCATC
GCTGACTAATTTTTTTTATTTATGCAGAGGCCGAGGCCGCCTCGGCCTCTGAGCTATTCCAGAAGTAGTG
AGGAGGCTTTTTTGGAGGCCTAGGCTTTTGCAAAAAGCTTGGCATTCCGGTACTGTTGGTAAAGCCACCA
TGGAAGACGCCAAAAACATAAAGAAAGGCCCGGCGCCATTCTATCCGCTGGAAGATGGAACCGCTGGAGA
GCAACTGCATAAGGCTATGAAGAGATACGCCCTGGTTCCTGGAACAATTGCTTTTACAGATGCACATATC
GAGGTGGACATCACTTACGCTGAGTACTTCGAAATGTCCGTTCGGTTGGCAGAAGCTATGAAACGATATG
GGCTGAATACAAATCACAGAATCGTCGTATGCAGTGAAAACTCTCTTCAATTCTTTATGCCGGTGTTGGG
CGCGTTATTTATCGGAGTTGCAGTTGCGCCCGCGAACGACATTTATAATGAACGTGAATTGCTCAACAGT
ATGGGCATTTCGCAGCCTACCGTGGTGTTCGTTTCCAAAAAGGGGTTGCAAAAAATTTTGAACGTGCAAA
AAAAGCTCCCAATCATCCAAAAAATTATTATCATGGATTCTAAAACGGATTACCAGGGATTTCAGTCGAT
GTACACGTTCGTCACATCTCATCTACCTCCCGGTTTTAATGAATACGATTTTGTGCCAGAGTCCTTCGAT
AGGGACAAGACAATTGCACTGATCATGAACTCCTCTGGATCTACTGGTCTGCCTAAAGGTGTCGCTCTGC
CTCATAGAACTGCCTGCGTGAGATTCTCGCATGCCAGAGATCCTATTTTTGGCAATCAAATCATTCCGGA
TACTGCGATTTTAAGTGTTGTTCCATTCCATCACGGTTTTGGAATGTTTACTACACTCGGATATTTGATA
TGTGGATTTCGAGTCGTCTTAATGTATAGATTTGAAGAAGAGCTGTTTCTGAGGAGCCTTCAGGATTACA
AGATTCAAAGTGCGCTGCTGGTGCCAACCCTATTCTCCTTCTTCGCCAAAAGCACTCTGATTGACAAATA
CGATTTATCTAATTTACACGAAATTGCTTCTGGTGGCGCTCCCCTCTCTAAGGAAGTCGGGGAAGCGGTT
GCCAAGAGGTTCCATCTGCCAGGTATCAGGCAAGGATATGGGCTCACTGAGACTACATCAGCTATTCTGA
TTACACCCGAGGGGGATGATAAACCGGGCGCGGTCGGTAAAGTTGTTCCATTTTTTGAAGCGAAGGTTGT
GGATCTGGATACCGGGAAAACGCTGGGCGTTAATCAAAGAGGCGAACTGTGTGTGAGAGGTCCTATGATT
ATGTCCGGTTATGTAAACAATCCGGAAGCGACCAACGCCTTGATTGACAAGGATGGATGGCTACATTCTG
GAGACATAGCTTACTGGGACGAAGACGAACACTTCTTCATCGTTGACCGCCTGAAGTCTCTGATTAAGTA
CAAAGGCTATCAGGTGGCTCCCGCTGAATTGGAATCCATCTTGCTCCAACACCCCAACATCTTCGACGCA
GGTGTCGCAGGTCTTCCCGACGATGACGCCGGTGAACTTCCCGCCGCCGTTGTTGTTTTGGAGCACGGAA
AGACGATGACGGAAAAAGAGATCGTGGATTACGTCGCCAGTCAAGTAACAACCGCGAAAAAGTTGCGCGG
AGGAGTTGTGTTTGTGGACGAAGTACCGAAAGGTCTTACCGGAAAACTCGACGCAAGAAAAATCAGAGAG
ATCCTCATAAAGGCCAAGAAGGGCGGAAAGATCGCCGTGTAATTCTAGTGAGCTACAGTGCTTCATCTCA
GGAATTCCGAGCTACAGTGCTTCATCTCAACTAGAGTCGGGGCGGCCGGCCGCTTCGAGCAGACATGATA
AGATACATTGATGAGTTTGGACAAACCACAACTAGAATGCAGTGAAAAAAATGCTTTATTTGTGAAATTT
GTGATGCTATTGCTTTATTTGTAACCATTATAAGCTGCAATAAACAAGTTAACAACAACAATTGCATTCA
TTTTATGTTTCAGGTTCAGGGGGAGGTGTGGGAGGTTTTTTAAAGCAAGTAAAACCTCTACAAATGTGGT
AAAATCGATAAGGATCTGAACGATGGAGCGGAGAATGGGCGGAACTGGGCGGAGTTAGGGGCGGGATGGG
CGGAGTTAGGGGCGGGACTATGGTTGCTGACTAATTGAGATGCATGCTTTGCATACTTCTGCCTGCTGGG
GAGCCTGGGGACTTTCCACACCTGGTTGCTGACTAATTGAGATGCATGCTTTGCATACTTCTGCCTGCTG
GGGAGCCTGGGGACTTTCCACACCCTAACTGACACACATTCCACAGCGGATCCGTCGACCGATGCCCTTG
AGAGCCTTCAACCCAGTCAGCTCCTTCCGGTGGGCGCGGGGCATGACTATCGTCGCCGCACTTATGACTG
TCTTCTTTATCATGCAACTCGTAGGACAGGTGCCGGCAGCGCTCTTCCGCTTCCTCGCTCACTGACTCGC
TGCGCTCGGTCGTTCGGCTGCGGCGAGCGGTATCAGCTCACTCAAAGGCGGTAATACGGTTATCCACAGA
ATCAGGGGATAACGCAGGAAAGAACATGTGAGCAAAAGGCCAGCAAAAGGCCAGGAACCGTAAAAAGGCC
GCGTTGCTGGCGTTTTTCCATAGGCTCCGCCCCCCTGACGAGCATCACAAAAATCGACGCTCAAGTCAGA
GGTGGCGAAACCCGACAGGACTATAAAGATACCAGGCGTTTCCCCCTGGAAGCTCCCTCGTGCGCTCTCC
TGTTCCGACCCTGCCGCTTACCGGATACCTGTCCGCCTTTCTCCCTTCGGGAAGCGTGGCGCTTTCTCAT
AGCTCACGCTGTAGGTATCTCAGTTCGGTGTAGGTCGTTCGCTCCAAGCTGGGCTGTGTGCACGAACCCC
CCGTTCAGCCCGACCGCTGCGCCTTATCCGGTAACTATCGTCTTGAGTCCAACCCGGTAAGACACGACTT
ATCGCCACTGGCAGCAGCCACTGGTAACAGGATTAGCAGAGCGAGGTATGTAGGCGGTGCTACAGAGTTC
TTGAAGTGGTGGCCTAACTACGGCTACACTAGAAGAACAGTATTTGGTATCTGCGCTCTGCTGAAGCCAG
TTACCTTCGGAAAAAGAGTTGGTAGCTCTTGATCCGGCAAACAAACCACCGCTGGTAGCGGTGGTTTTTT
TGTTTGCAAGCAGCAGATTACGCGCAGAAAAAAAGGATCTCAAGAAGATCCTTTGATCTTTTCTACGGGG
TCTGACGCTCAGTGGAACGAAAACTCACGTTAAGGGATTTTGGTCATGAGATTATCAAAAAGGATCTTCA
CCTAGATCCTTTTAAATTAAAAATGAAGTTTTAAATCAATCTAAAGTATATATGAGTAAACTTGGTCTGA
CAGTTACCAATGCTTAATCAGTGAGGCACCTATCTCAGCGATCTGTCTATTTCGTTCATCCATAGTTGCC
TGACTCCCCGTCGTGTAGATAACTACGATACGGGAGGGCTTACCATCTGGCCCCAGTGCTGCAATGATAC
CGCGAGACCCACGCTCACCGGCTCCAGATTTATCAGCAATAAACCAGCCAGCCGGAAGGGCCGAGCGCAG
AAGTGGTCCTGCAACTTTATCCGCCTCCATCCAGTCTATTAATTGTTGCCGGGAAGCTAGAGTAAGTAGT
TCGCCAGTTAATAGTTTGCGCAACGTTGTTGCCATTGCTACAGGCATCGTGGTGTCACGCTCGTCGTTTG
GTATGGCTTCATTCAGCTCCGGTTCCCAACGATCAAGGCGAGTTACATGATCCCCCATGTTGTGCAAAAA
AGCGGTTAGCTCCTTCGGTCCTCCGATCGTTGTCAGAAGTAAGTTGGCCGCAGTGTTATCACTCATGGTT
ATGGCAGCACTGCATAATTCTCTTACTGTCATGCCATCCGTAAGATGCTTTTCTGTGACTGGTGAGTACT
CAACCAAGTCATTCTGAGAATAGTGTATGCGGCGACCGAGTTGCTCTTGCCCGGCGTCAATACGGGATAA
TACCGCGCCACATAGCAGAACTTTAAAAGTGCTCATCATTGGAAAACGTTCTTCGGGGCGAAAACTCTCA
AGGATCTTACCGCTGTTGAGATCCAGTTCGATGTAACCCACTCGTGCACCCAACTGATCTTCAGCATCTT
TTACTTTCACCAGCGTTTCTGGGTGAGCAAAAACAGGAAGGCAAAATGCCGCAAAAAAGGGAATAAGGGC
GACACGGAAATGTTGAATACTCATACTCTTCCTTTTTCAATATTATTGAAGCATTTATCAGGGTTATTGT
CTCATGAGCGGATACATATTTGAATGTATTTAGAAAAATAAACAAATAGGGGTTCCGCGCACATTTCCCC
GAAAAGTGCCACCTG
[124 nt withheld, positions 4566-4689]
C
[91 nt withheld, positions 4691-4781]
A
[49 nt withheld, positions 4783-4831]
CCTTTGACGTTGGAGTCCACGTTCTTT
[37 nt withheld, positions 4859-4895]
ACCCTATCTCGGTCTATTCTTTTGATTTATAAGGGATTTTGCCGATTTCGGCCTATTGGTTAAAAAATGA
GCTGATTTAACAAAAATTTAACGCGAATTTTAACAAAATATTAACGCTTACAATTTGCCATTCGCCATTC
AGGCTGCGCAACTGTTGGGAAGGGCGATCGGTGCGGGCCTCTTCGCTATTACGCCAGCCCAAGCTACCAT
GATAAGTAAGTAATATTAAGGTACGGGAGGTACTTGGAGCGGCCGCAATAAAATATCTTTATTTTCATTA
CATCTGTGTGTTGGTTTTTTGTGTGAATCGATAGTACTAACATACGCTCTCCATCAAAACAAAACGAAAC
AAAACAAACTAGCAAAATAGGCTGTCCCCAGTGCAAGTGCAGGTGCCAGAACATTTCTCTATCGATA
