>Addgene plasmid #21118 | pGL3con-miR143Per | addgene partial sequence | sequence record 26936 | 21118 with RVprimer3
GGCGGGCGACATTTCTCTATCGATAGGTACCGAGCTCTTACGCGTGCTAGCCCGGGCTCGAGATCTGCGA
TCTGCATCTCAATTAGTCAGCAACCATAGTCCCGCCCCTAACTCCGCCCATCCCGCCCCTAACTCCGCCC
AGTTCCGCCCATTCTCCGCCCCATCGCTGACTAATTTTTTTTATTTATGCAGAGGCCGAGGCCGCCTCGG
CCTCTGAGCTATTCCAGAAGTAGTGAGGAGGCTTTTTTGGAGGCCTAGGCTTTTGCAAAAAGCTTGGCAT
TCCGGTACTGTTGGTAAAGCCACCATGGAAGACGCCAAAAACATAAAGAAAGGCCCGGCGCCATTCTATC
CGCTGGAAGATGGAACCGCTGGAGAGCAACTGCATAAGGCTATGAAGAGATACGCCCTGGTTCCTGGAAC
AATTGCTTTTACAGATGCACATATCGAGGTGGACATCACTTACGCTGAGTACTTCGAAATGTCCGTTCGG
TTGGCAGAAGCTATGAAACGATATGGGCTGAATACAAATCACAGAATCGTCGTATGCAGTGAAAACTCTC
TTCAATTCTTTATGCCGGTGTTGGGCGCGTTATTTATCGGAGTTGCAGTTGCGCCCGCGAACGACATTTA
TAATGAACGTGAATTGCTCAACAGTATGGGCATTTCGCAGCCTACCGTGGTGTTCGTTTCCAAAAGGGGT
TGCAAAAAATTTTGAACGTGCAAAAAAGCTCCNATCATCCAAAAAATTATTATCATGGATTCTAAACGGA
TTACNAGGGATTCAGTCGAGTACACGTTCG
